>Addgene plasmid #143045 | TFORF0566 | addgene full sequence | sequence record 399058 | Addgene NGS Result
TTAATGTAGTCTTATGCAATACTCTTGTAGTCTTGCAACATGGTAACGATGAGTTAGCAACATGCCTTAC
AAGGAGAGAAAAAGCACCGTGCATGCCGATTGGTGGAAGTAAGGTGGTACGATCGTGCCTTATTAGGAAG
GCAACAGACGGGTCTGACATGGATTGGACGAACCACTGAATTGCCGCATTGCAGAGATATTGTATTTAAG
TGCCTAGCTCGATACATAAACGGGTCTCTCTGGTTAGACCAGATCTGAGCCTGGGAGCTCTCTGGCTAAC
TAGGGAACCCACTGCTTAAGCCTCAATAAAGCTTGCCTTGAGTGCTTCAAGTAGTGTGTGCCCGTCTGTT
GTGTGACTCTGGTAACTAGAGATCCCTCAGACCCTTTTAGTCAGTGTGGAAAATCTCTAGCAGTGGCGCC
CGAACAGGGACTTGAAAGCGAAAGGGAAACCAGAGGAGCTCTCTCGACGCAGGACTCGGCTTGCTGAAGC
GCGCACGGCAAGAGGCGAGGGGCGGCGACTGGTGAGTACGCCAAAAATTTTGACTAGCGGAGGCTAGAAG
GAGAGAGATGGGTGCGAGAGCGTCAGTATTAAGCGGGGGAGAATTAGATCGCGATGGGAAAAAATTCGGT
TAAGGCCAGGGGGAAAGAAAAAATATAAATTAAAACATATAGTATGGGCAAGCAGGGAGCTAGAACGATT
CGCAGTTAATCCTGGCCTGTTAGAAACATCAGAAGGCTGTAGACAAATACTGGGACAGCTACAACCATCC
CTTCAGACAGGATCAGAAGAACTTAGATCATTATATAATACAGTAGCAACCCTCTATTGTGTGCATCAAA
GGATAGAGATAAAAGACACCAAGGAAGCTTTAGACAAGATAGAGGAAGAGCAAAACAAAAGTAAGACCAC
CGCACAGCAAGCGGCCGCTGATCTTCAGACCTGGAGGAGGAGATATGAGGGACAATTGGAGAAGTGAATT
ATATAAATATAAAGTAGTAAAAATTGAACCATTAGGAGTAGCACCCACCAAGGCAAAGAGAAGAGTGGTG
CAGAGAGAAAAAAGAGCAGTGGGAATAGGAGCTTTGTTCCTTGGGTTCTTGGGAGCAGCAGGAAGCACTA
TGGGCGCAGCGTCAATGACGCTGACGGTACAGGCCAGACAATTATTGTCTGGTATAGTGCAGCAGCAGAA
CAATTTGCTGAGGGCTATTGAGGCGCAACAGCATCTGTTGCAACTCACAGTCTGGGGCATCAAGCAGCTC
CAGGCAAGAATCCTGGCTGTGGAAAGATACCTAAAGGATCAACAGCTCCTGGGGATTTGGGGTTGCTCTG
GAAAACTCATTTGCACCACTGCTGTGCCTTGGAATGCTAGTTGGAGTAATAAATCTCTGGAACAGATTTG
GAATCACACGACCTGGATGGAGTGGGACAGAGAAATTAACAATTACACAAGCTTAATACACTCCTTAATT
GAAGAATCGCAAAACCAGCAAGAAAAGAATGAACAAGAATTATTGGAATTAGATAAATGGGCAAGTTTGT
GGAATTGGTTTAACATAACAAATTGGCTGTGGTATATAAAATTATTCATAATGATAGTAGGAGGCTTGGT
AGGTTTAAGAATAGTTTTTGCTGTACTTTCTATAGTGAATAGAGTTAGGCAGGGATATTCACCATTATCG
TTTCAGACCCACCTCCCAACCCCGAGGGGACCCATGCATTGCATCTCAATTAGTCAGCAACCAGGTGTGG
AAAGTCCCCAGGCTCCCCAGCAGGCAGAAGTATGCAAAGCATGCGTCTCAATTAGTCAGCAACCATAGTC
CCGCCCCTAACTCCGCCCATCCCGCCCCTAACTCCGCCCAGTTCCGCCCATTCTCCGCCCCATGGCTGAC
TAATTTTTTTTATTTATGCAGAGGCCGAGGCCGCCTCGGCCTCTGAGCTATTCCAGAAGTAGTGAGGAGG
CTTTTTTGGAGGCCTAGGCTTTTGCAAAAAGCTTTCTAGAGGTACCACCGGAGCTTACCATGACCGAGTA
CAAGCCCACGGTGCGCCTCGCCACCCGCGACGACGTCCCCAGGGCCGTACGCACCCTCGCCGCCGCGTTC
GCCGACTACCCCGCCACGCGCCACACCGTCGATCCGGACCGCCACATCGAGCGGGTCACCGAGCTGCAAG
AACTCTTCCTCACGCGCGTCGGGCTCGACATCGGCAAGGTGTGGGTCGCGGACGACGGCGCCGCCGTGGC
GGTCTGGACCACGCCGGAGAGCGTCGAAGCGGGGGCGGTGTTCGCCGAGATCGGCCCGCGCATGGCCGAG
TTGAGCGGTTCCCGGCTGGCCGCGCAGCAACAGATGGAAGGCCTCCTGGCGCCGCACCGGCCCAAGGAGC
CCGCGTGGTTCCTGGCCACCGTCGGCGTCTCGCCCGACCACCAGGGCAAGGGTCTGGGCAGCGCCGTCGT
GCTCCCCGGAGTGGAGGCGGCCGAGCGCGCCGGGGTGCCCGCCTTCCTGGAGACCTCCGCGCCCCGCAAC
CTCCCCTTCTACGAGCGGCTCGGCTTCACCGTCACCGCCGACGTCGAGGTGCCCGAAGGACCGCGCACCT
GGTGCATGACCCGCAAGCCCGGTGCCAGTTAACGAATTCTAGATCTTGAGACAAATGGCAGTATTCATCC
ACAATTTTAAAAGAAAAGGGGGGATTGGGGGGTACAGTGCAGGGGAAAGAATAGTAGACATAATAGCAAC
AGACATACAAACTAAAGAATTACAAAAACAAATTACAAAAATTCAAAATTTTCGGGTTTATTACAGGGAC
AGCAGAGATCCACTTTGGCGCCGGCTCGAGGCCTGCAGGTGCAAAGATGGATAAAGTTTTAAACAGAGAG
GAATCTTTGCAGCTAATGGACCTTCTAGGTCTTGAAAGGAGTGGGAATTGGCTCCGGTGCCCGTCAGTGG
GCAGAGCGCACATCGCCCACAGTCCCCGAGAAGTTGGGGGGAGGGGTCGGCAATTGAACCGGTGCCTAGA
GAAGGTGGCGCGGGGTAAACTGGGAAAGTGATGTCGTGTACTGGCTCCGCCTTTTTCCCGAGGGTGGGGG
AGAACCGTATATAAGTGCAGTAGTCGCCGTGAACGTTCTTTTTCGCAACGGGTTTGCCGCCAGAACACAG
GTAAGTGCCGTGTGTGGTTCCCGCGGGCCTGGCCTCTTTACGGGTTATGGCCCTTGCGTGCCTTGAATTA
CTTCCACCTGGCTGCAGTACGTGATTCTTGATCCCGAGCTTCGGGTTGGAAGTGGGTGGGAGAGTTCGAG
GCCTTGCGCTTAAGGAGCCCCTTCGCCTCGTGCTTGAGTTGAGGCCTGGCCTGGGCGCTGGGGCCGCCGC
GTGCGAATCTGGTGGCACCTTCGCGCCTGTCTCGCTGCTTTCGATAAGTCTCTAGCCATTTAAAATTTTT
GATGACCTGCTGCGACGCTTTTTTTCTGGCAAGATAGTCTTGTAAATGCGGGCCAAGATCTGCACACTGG
TATTTCGGTTTTTGGGGCCGCGGGCGGCGACGGGGCCCGTGCGTCCCAGCGCACATGTTCGGCGAGGCGG
GGCCTGCGAGCGCGGCCACCGAGAATCGGACGGGGGTAGTCTCAAGCTGGCCGGCCTGCTCTGGTGCCTG
GCCTCGCGCCGCCGTGTATCGCCCCGCCCTGGGCGGCAAGGCTGGCCCGGTCGGCACCAGTTGCGTGAGC
GGAAAGATGGCCGCTTCCCGGCCCTGCTGCAGGGAGCTCAAAATGGAGGACGCGGCGCTCGGGAGAGCGG
GCGGGTGAGTCACCCACACAAAGGAAAAGGGCCTTTCCGTCCTCAGCCGTCGCTTCATGTGACTCCACGG
AGTACCGGGCGCCGTCCAGGCACCTCGATTAGTTCTCGAGCTTTTGGAGTACGTCGTCTTTAGGTTGGGG
GGAGGGGTTTTATGCGATGGAGTTTCCCCACACTGAGTGGGTGGAGACTGAAGTTAGGCCAGCTTGGCAC
TTGATGTAATTCTCCTTGGAATTTGCCCTTTTTGAGTTTGGATCTTGGTTCATTCTCAAGCCTCAGACAG
TGGTTCAAAGTTTTTTTCTTCCATTTCAGGTGTCGTGAGGCTAGCACCGCCACCATGAACCAGCCGGGCG
GCGCGGCGGCTCCGCAGGCTGACGGAGCCAGTGCAGCCGGAAGGAAAAGCACTGCGAGCAGGGAGCGCTT
GAAGCGCAGCCAGAAGAGCACCAAGGTGGAGGGCCCAGAGCCAGTGCCAGCCGAGGCCTCGCTGAGTGCC
GAGCAAGGAACGATGACGGAGGTGAAGGTGAAGACAGAGCTGCCCGATGACTACATCCAGGAGGTGATCT
GGCAGGGCGAGGCCAAGGAGGAGAAGAAGGCGGTCAGCAAGGATGGGACCAGCGACGTGCCTGCCGAGAT
CTGCGTGGTGATCGGCGGCGTCCGCAACCAGCAGACCCTTGGGTCTTACGAATGCGGAATCTGTGGCAAG
AAGTACAAGTATTACAACTGCTTCCAGACCCACGTGCGGGCGCACCGAGACACCGAAGCCACCTCAGGGG
AGGGAGCCTCCCAAAGCAACAATTTCAGGTACACATGTGATATCTGCGGGAAGAAGTACAAATACTACAG
CTGTTTCCAAGAGCACCGAGACCTGCACGCAGTGGATGTGTTTAGTGTGGAAGGGGCCCCTGAGAACCGG
GCAGACCCCTTCGACCAAGGTGTCGTGGCCACGGACGAGGTGAAGGAGGAGCCCCCGGAGCCATTCCAGA
AAATCGGGCCAAAAACTGGCAATTACACCTGTGAATTCTGCGGCAAACAGTACAAGTACTACACTCCCTA
CCAGGAGCATGTGGCCTTACACGCCCCCATCAGTACTGCCCCCGGGTGGGAGCCACCGGATGATCCAGAC
ACGGGCTCTGAGTGTTCACATCCAGAGGTCTCCCCATCTCCACGCTTCGTGGCAGCGAAGACCCAGACGA
ACCAGTCGGGGAAAAAAGCTCCGGCCTCCGTGGTCCGATGTGCCACCCTCTTACACCGCACCCCTCCAGC
CACCCAAACCCAGACGTTCCGCACTCCAAATTCGGGATCTCCGGCGAGCAAGGCAACCGCAGAAAGCGCT
TTCAGTCGGAGAGTAGAAGGCAAAGCACAAAACCACTTTGAAGAGACGAACAGCAGTTCGCAGAACTCCA
GCGAACCCTACACCTGCGGCGCCTGTGGGATCCAGTTCCAGTTCTACAACAACCTGTTGGAGCACATGCA
GTCCCATGCAGCTGACAATGAAAACAACATTGCCTCCAACCAGTCCCGATCGCCACCTGCTGTTGTAGAA
GAGAAGTGGAAACCTCAGGCCCAGAGGAACAGTGCCAATAACACCACTACCAGTGGTTTAACACCCAACA
GCATGATCCCCGAAAAGGAGCGGCAGAACATCGCAGAGCGGCTGTTGAGGGTCATGTGTGCCGACCTGGG
TGCACTGAGCGTGGTCAGCGGGAAGGAGTTCCTGAAGTTGGCCCAGACCTTAGTAGACAGTGGTGCCCGC
TATGGGGCCTTCTCGGTCACTGAAATCCTGGGCAACTTCAACACGCTGGCGCTGAAGCACCTGCCACGCA
TGTACAACCAGGTGAAGGTGAAAGTGACCTGTGCCTTGGGCAGCAATGCCTGCCTAGGCATCGGTGTCAC
CTGCCACTCCCAGAGTGTTGGCCCTGACTCCTGCTACATCCTCACAGCCTACCAGGCCGAGGGCAACCAC
ATCAAGAGCTATGTGCTTGGTGTGAAGGGTGCGGACATTCGCGACAGCGGTGACCTTGTGCACCACTGGG
TGCAGAACGTGCTGTCGGAGTTCGTGATGTCGGAGATCAGGACAGTGTACGTGACGGATTGCCGGGTGAG
CACGTCCGCCTTCTCCAAGGCCGGCATGTGCCTTCGCTGCTCAGCCTGTGCCTTGAACTCGGTGGTGCAG
AGCGTGCTGAGCAAGCGGACACTGCAGGCCCGCAGCATGCACGAGGTCATCGAGCTGCTCAACGTGTGCG
AGGACCTGGCGGGCTCCACGGGCCTGGCCAAGGAGACCTTCGGGTCGCTGGAGGAGACGTCTCCACCACC
CTGCTGGAACTCGGTGACGGACTCACTGTTGCTGGTGCATGAGCGCTATGAGCAGATCTGCGAGTTCTAC
AGCCGGGCCAAGAAGATGAACCTCATCCAGAGCCTCAACAAGCACCTGCTCAGCAACCTGGCGGCCATCC
TGACGCCGGTGAAGCAGGCAGTCATCGAGCTGAGCAACGAGAGCCAGCCCACCCTGCAGCTGGTGCTGCC
CACCTACGTCAGGCTGGAGAAGCTGTTCACGGCCAAGGCCAACGACGCAGGCACTGTCAGCAAGCTCTGC
CACCTCTTCCTGGAGGCGCTCAAGGAGAACTTCAAGGTGCACCCGGCCCACAAGGTGGCCATGATCCTGG
ACCCGCAGCAGAAGCTGCGGCCTGTGCCACCCTACCAGCACGAGGAGATCATCGGCAAGGTCTGTGAGCT
CATCAACGAGGTGAAGGAGTCCTGGGCCGAGGAGGCCGACTTCGAGCCCGCTGCCAAGAAGCCCCGCTCT
GCTGCCGTCGAGAACCCCGCAGCTCAGGAAGATGATCGGCTAGGCAAAAATGAAGTGTACGATTACCTGC
AGGAGCCCCTCTTCCAGGCTACCCCTGATCTCTTCCAGTACTGGTCGTGCGTTACCCAAAAGCACACAAA
ACTCGCCAAGCTCGCCTTCTGGCTCCTGGCGGTTCCGGCCGTGGGCGCCAGAAGCGGGTGTGTAAATATG
TGTGAACAAGCGCTTCTAATCAAACGGAGGCGGCTGCTCAGTCCAGAAGATATGAATAAACTCATGTTTC
TGAAATCCAACATGCTTTAGTAATGAACTAGTCCGTAACTTGAAAGTATTTCGATTTCTTGGCTTTATAT
ATCTTGTGGAAAGGACGAGTTCATGTAGGACATTGAACCTATACGCGTTAAGTCGACAATCAACCTCTGG
ATTACAAAATTTGTGAAAGATTGACTGGTATTCTTAACTATGTTGCTCCTTTTACGCTATGTGGATACGC
TGCTTTAATGCCTTTGTATCATGCTATTGCTTCCCGTATGGCTTTCATTTTCTCCTCCTTGTATAAATCC
TGGTTGCTGTCTCTTTATGAGGAGTTGTGGCCCGTTGTCAGGCAACGTGGCGTGGTGTGCACTGTGTTTG
CTGACGCAACCCCCACTGGTTGGGGCATTGCCACCACCTGTCAGCTCCTTTCCGGGACTTTCGCTTTCCC
CCTCCCTATTGCCACGGCGGAACTCATCGCCGCCTGCCTTGCCCGCTGCTGGACAGGGGCTCGGCTGTTG
GGCACTGACAATTCCGTGGTGTTGTCGGGGAAATCATCGTCCTTTCCTTGGCTGCTCGCCTGTGTTGCCA
CCTGGATTCTGCGCGGGACGTCCTTCTGCTACGTCCCTTCGGCCCTCAATCCAGCGGACCTTCCTTCCCG
CGGCCTGCTGCCGGCTCTGCGGCCTCTTCCGCGTCTTCGCCTTCGCCCTCAGACGAGTCGGATCTCCCTT
TGGGCCGCCTCCCCGCGTCGACTTTAAGACCAATGACTTACAAGGCAGCTGTAGATCTTAGCCACTTTTT
AAAAGAAAAGGGGGGACTGGAAGGGCTAATTCACTCCCAACGAAGACAAGATCTGCTTTTTGCTTGTACT
GGGTCTCTCTGGTTAGACCAGATCTGAGCCTGGGAGCTCTCTGGCTAACTAGGGAACCCACTGCTTAAGC
CTCAATAAAGCTTGCCTTGAGTGCTTCAAGTAGTGTGTGCCCGTCTGTTGTGTGACTCTGGTAACTAGAG
ATCCCTCAGACCCTTTTAGTCAGTGTGGAAAATCTCTAGCAGTACGTATAGTAGTTCATGTCATCTTATT
ATTCAGTATTTATAACTTGCAAAGAAATGAATATCAGAGAGTGAGAGGAACTTGTTTATTGCAGCTTATA
ATGGTTACAAATAAAGCAATAGCATCACAAATTTCACAAATAAAGCATTTTTTTCACTGCATTCTAGTTG
TGGTTTGTCCAAACTCATCAATGTATCTTATCATGTCTGGCTCTAGCTATCCCGCCCCTAACTCCGCCCA
TCCCGCCCCTAACTCCGCCCAGTTCCGCCCATTCTCCGCCCCATGGCTGACTAATTTTTTTTATTTATGC
AGAGGCCGAGGCCGCCTCGGCCTCTGAGCTATTCCAGAAGTAGTGAGGAGGCTTTTTTGGAGGCCTAGGG
ACGTACCCAATTCGCCCTATAGTGAGTCGTATTACGCGCGCTCACTGGCCGTCGTTTTACAACGTCGTGA
CTGGGAAAACCCTGGCGTTACCCAACTTAATCGCCTTGCAGCACATCCCCCTTTCGCCAGCTGGCGTAAT
AGCGAAGAGGCCCGCACCGATCGCCCTTCCCAACAGTTGCGCAGCCTGAATGGCGAATGGG
[124 nt withheld, positions 8462-8585]
C
[91 nt withheld, positions 8587-8677]
A
[49 nt withheld, positions 8679-8727]
CCTTTGACGTTGGAGTCCACGTTCTTT
[37 nt withheld, positions 8755-8791]
ACCCTATCTCGGTCTATTCTTTTGATTTATAAGGGATTTTGCCGATTTCGGCCTATTGGTTAAAAAATGA
GCTGATTTAACAAAAATTTAACGCGAATTTTAACAAAATATTAACGCTTACAATTTAGGTGGCACTTTTC
GGGGAAATGTGCGCGGAACCCCTATTTGTTTATTTTTCTAAATACATTCAAATATGTATCCGCTCATGAG
ACAATAACCCTGATAAATGCTTCAATAATATTGAAAAAGGAAGAGTATGAGTATTCAACATTTCCGTGTC
GCCCTTATTCCCTTTTTTGCGGCATTTTGCCTTCCTGTTTTTGCTCACCCAGAAACGCTGGTGAAAGTAA
AAGATGCTGAAGATCAGTTGGGTGCACGAGTGGGTTACATCGAACTGGATCTCAACAGCGGTAAGATCCT
TGAGAGTTTTCGCCCCGAAGAACGTTTTCCAATGATGAGCACTTTTAAAGTTCTGCTATGTGGCGCGGTA
TTATCCCGTATTGACGCCGGGCAAGAGCAACTCGGTCGCCGCATACACTATTCTCAGAATGACTTGGTTG
AGTACTCACCAGTCACAGAAAAGCATCTTACGGATGGCATGACAGTAAGAGAATTATGCAGTGCTGCCAT
AACCATGAGTGATAACACTGCGGCCAACTTACTTCTGACAACGATCGGAGGACCGAAGGAGCTAACCGCT
TTTTTGCACAACATGGGGGATCATGTAACTCGCCTTGATCGTTGGGAACCGGAGCTGAATGAAGCCATAC
CAAACGACGAGCGTGACACCACGATGCCTGTAGCAATGGCAACAACGTTGCGCAAACTATTAACTGGCGA
ACTACTTACTCTAGCTTCCCGGCAACAATTAATAGACTGGATGGAGGCGGATAAAGTTGCAGGACCACTT
CTGCGCTCGGCCCTTCCGGCTGGCTGGTTTATTGCTGATAAATCTGGAGCCGGTGAGCGTGGGTCTCGCG
GTATCATTGCAGCACTGGGGCCAGATGGTAAGCCCTCCCGTATCGTAGTTATCTACACGACGGGGAGTCA
GGCAACTATGGATGAACGAAATAGACAGATCGCTGAGATAGGTGCCTCACTGATTAAGCATTGGTAACTG
TCAGACCAAGTTTACTCATATATACTTTAGATTGATTTAAAACTTCATTTTTAATTTAAAAGGATCTAGG
TGAAGATCCTTTTTGATAATCTCATGACCAAAATCCCTTAACGTGAGTTTTCGTTCCACTGAGCGTCAGA
CCCCGTAGAAAAGATCAAAGGATCTTCTTGAGATCCTTTTTTTCTGCGCGTAATCTGCTGCTTGCAAACA
AAAAAACCACCGCTACCAGCGGTGGTTTGTTTGCCGGATCAAGAGCTACCAACTCTTTTTCCGAAGGTAA
CTGGCTTCAGCAGAGCGCAGATACCAAATACTGTTCTTCTAGTGTAGCCGTAGTTAGGCCACCACTTCAA
GAACTCTGTAGCACCGCCTACATACCTCGCTCTGCTAATCCTGTTACCAGTGGCTGCTGCCAGTGGCGAT
AAGTCGTGTCTTACCGGGTTGGACTCAAGACGATAGTTACCGGATAAGGCGCAGCGGTCGGGCTGAACGG
GGGGTTCGTGCACACAGCCCAGCTTGGAGCGAACGACCTACACCGAACTGAGATACCTACAGCGTGAGCT
ATGAGAAAGCGCCACGCTTCCCGAAGGGAGAAAGGCGGACAGGTATCCGGTAAGCGGCAGGGTCGGAACA
GGAGAGCGCACGAGGGAGCTTCCAGGGGGAAACGCCTGGTATCTTTATAGTCCTGTCGGGTTTCGCCACC
TCTGACTTGAGCGTCGATTTTTGTGATGCTCGTCAGGGGGGCGGAGCCTATGGAAAAACGCCAGCAACGC
GGCCTTTTTACGGTTCCTGGCCTTTTGCTGGCCTTTTGCTCACATGTTCTTTCCTGCGTTATCCCCTGAT
TCTGTGGATAACCGTATTACCGCCTTTGAGTGAGCTGATACCGCTCGCCGCAGCCGAACGACCGAGCGCA
GCGAGTCAGTGAGCGAGGAAGCGGAAGAGCGCCCAATACGCAAACCGCCTCTCCCCGCGCGTTGGCCGAT
TCATTAATGCAGCTGGCACGACAGGTTTCCCGACTGGAAAGCGGGCAGTGAGCGCAACGCAATTAATGTG
AGTTAGCTCACTCATTAGGCACCCCAGGCTTTACACTTTATGCTTCCGGCTCGTATGTTGTGTGGAATTG
TGAGCGGATAACAATTTCACACAGGAAACAGCTATGACCATGATTACGCCAAGCGCGCAATTAACCCTCA
CTAAAGGGAACAAAAGCTGGAGCTGCAAGC
Features (pLannotate 1.2.2; 31 found; start..end, strand, type, name):
      5..231     +  promoter       RSV promoter: Rous sarcoma virus enhancer/promoter
    232..412     +  LTR            5' LTR (truncated): truncated 5' long terminal repeat (LTR) from HIV-1
    459..584     +  misc_feature   HIV-1 Ψ: packaging signal of human immunodeficiency virus type 1
    568..931     +  CDS            HIV-1 gag (fragment): gag protein from human immunodeficiency virus 1; gag
   1077..1310    +  misc_feature   RRE: The Rev response element (RRE) of HIV-1 allows for Rev-dependent mRNA export from the nucleus to the cytoplasm.
   1687..1713    +  CDS            Rev (fragment): human immunodeficiency virus 1 (HIV-1) Rev protein; rev; enhances nuclear export of unspliced and incompletely spliced viral mRNAs
   1720..1743    +  promoter       SV40 promoter (fragment): SV40 early promoter
   1744..1815    +  promoter       SV40 promoter (fragment): SV40 enhancer and early promoter
   1839..1974    +  rep_origin     SV40 ori: SV40 origin of replication
   2020..2616    +  CDS            PuroR (fragment): puromycin N-acetyltransferase; pac from Streptomyces; confers resistance to puromycin
   2665..2782    +  misc_feature   cPPT/CTS: central polypurine tract and central termination sequence of HIV-1
   2847..2913    +  CDS            small t antigen (fragment): SV40 (simian virus 40) small t antigen
   2920..4098    +  promoter       EF-1α promoter: strong constitutive promoter for human elongation factor EF-1α
   4115..6877    +  CDS            ZNF618: ZN618_HUMAN - Also known as KIAA1952. Experimental evidence at protein level: Swiss-Prot protein existence level 1. May be involved in transcriptional regulation. From Homo sapiens (Human).
   6893..6946    +  promoter       U6 promoter (fragment): RNA polymerase III promoter for human U6 snRNA
   6988..7576    +  misc_feature   WPRE: woodchuck hepatitis virus posttranscriptional regulatory element
   7627..7646    +  misc_feature   cPPT/CTS (fragment): central polypurine tract and central termination sequence of HIV-1
   7648..7881    +  LTR            3' LTR (ΔU3): self-inactivating 3' long terminal repeat (LTR) from HIV-1
   7959..8080    +  polyA_signal   SV40 poly(A) signal: SV40 polyadenylation signal
   8120..8255    +  rep_origin     SV40 ori: SV40 origin of replication
   8276..8294    -  promoter       T7 promoter: promoter for bacteriophage T7 RNA polymerase
   8302..8457    +  CDS            lacZα (fragment): LacZα fragment of β-galactosidase; lacZ fragment
   8462..8890    +  rep_origin     f1 ori (sequence partly withheld): f1 bacteriophage origin of replication; arrow indicates direction of (+) strand synthesis
   8943..9047    +  promoter       AmpR promoter: bla
   9048..9908    +  CDS            AmpR: β-lactamase; bla; confers resistance to ampicillin, carbenicillin, and related antibiotics
  10079..10667   +  rep_origin     ori: high-copy-number ColE1/pMB1/pBR322/pUC origin of replication
  10850..10942   +  CDS            lacI (fragment): lac repressor; lacI; The lac repressor binds to the lac operator to inhibit transcription in E. coli. This inhibition can be relieved by adding lactose or isopropyl-β-D-thiogalactopyranoside (IPTG).
  10955..10976   +  protein_bind   CAP binding site: CAP binding activates transcription in the presence of cAMP. E. coli catabolite activator protein
  10991..11021   +  promoter       lac promoter: promoter for the E. coli lac operon
  11025..11047   +  protein_bind   lac operator (fragment): The lac repressor binds to the lac operator to inhibit transcription in E. coli. This inhibition can be relieved by adding lactose or isopropyl-β-D-thiogalactopyranoside (IPTG). lac repressor encoded by lacI
  11090..11108   +  promoter       T3 promoter: promoter for bacteriophage T3 RNA polymerase
