[The description below was written by a language model from this plasmid's Addgene catalogue record and pLannotate feature annotations shown in this document.]
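Description:
TFORF0566 is a third-generation-style, self-inactivating lentiviral expression plasmid built on the pLX_TRC317 backbone, carrying the human zinc finger gene ZNF618 as one member of a barcoded transcription factor ORF collection. In bacteria it is maintained through a high-copy ColE1/pUC-type origin and selected with ampicillin via the β-lactamase gene. An f1 origin and remnants of a lac/T7/T3 cloning region are also present in the backbone. The depositor notes that the plasmid can recombine, which is a common concern with LTR-containing vectors.

The viral portion begins with an RSV promoter fused to a truncated HIV-1 5' LTR, which drives Tat-independent production of the genomic RNA. This is followed by the Ψ packaging signal with a partial gag sequence, the Rev response element for nuclear export of the unspliced transcript, and a cPPT/CTS element that aids nuclear import of the reverse-transcribed genome. It ends with a ΔU3 3' LTR that inactivates the viral promoter after integration, followed by an SV40 polyadenylation signal.

Two cassettes lie between the LTRs. An SV40 early promoter drives puromycin N-acetyltransferase for selection of transduced mammalian cells, and a downstream EF-1α promoter gives strong constitutive expression of the ZNF618 ORF, which was synthesized. A WPRE after the ORF enhances transcript stability and expression. The catalogue describes a unique 24-bp barcode for each construct, but the feature table does not annotate it. The short U6 promoter fragment annotated between the ORF and the WPRE is probably a partial sequence match rather than a functional promoter. The construct is intended for overexpressing ZNF618 alone or in pooled screens, where barcode readout identifies which factor each cell received, as in directed differentiation studies.
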