Addgene plasmid #143045: TFORF0566
Purpose: Lentiviral vector for overexpressing transcription factor ORFs with unique 24-bp barcodes. Barcodes facilitate identification of transcription factors in pooled screens.
Depositing lab: Feng Zhang. Depositing organization: Broad Institute. Publication: A transcription factor atlas of directed differentiation. Joung J, Ma S, Tay T, Geiger-Schuller KR, Kirchgatterer PC, Verdine VK, Guo B, Arias-Garcia MA, Allen WE, Singh A, Kuksenko O, Abudayyeh OO, Gootenberg JS, Fu Z, Macrae RK, Buenrostro JD, Regev A, Zhang F. Cell. 2023 Jan 5;186(1):209-229.e26. doi: 10.1016/j.cell.2022.11.026. PubMed 36608654.
Backbone
  Vector backbone: pLX_TRC317
  Backbone manufacturer: Broad Institute Genetic Perturbation Platform
  Backbone size w/o insert (bp): 8264
  Vector type: Mammalian Expression, Lentiviral
  Selectable markers: Puromycin
Growth in bacteria
  Bacterial resistance: Ampicillin, 100 μg/mL
  Growth temperature: 37°C
  Growth strain: NEB Stable
  Copy number: High Copy
Gene/Insert
  Gene/Insert name: ZNF618
  Species: H. sapiens (human)
  Insert size (bp): 2867
  Entrez Gene: ZNF618 (a.k.a. NEDD10, FP13169)
  Promoter: EF1a
  Cloning method: Unknown
  Sequencing primers: 5′ GGGTGGAGACTGAAGTTAGGCCAG; 3′ CACATAGCGTAAAAGGAGCAACATAG
Terms and licenses: Academic/Nonprofit Terms; Industry Terms: Not Available to Industry
Depositor comments: NM_001318040,ENST00000615615 . The transcription factor ORF portion of this plasmid was synthesized by Genewiz. Please test multiple small colonies in case of plasmid recombination. To make this collection available in a timely manner, a portion of this collection was not fully sequenced by Addgene. If an Addgene verified full plasmid sequence is not available, please contact us prior to placing an order to request the full sequence.
How to cite: TFORF0566 was a gift from Feng Zhang (Addgene plasmid # 143045 ; http://n2t.net/addgene:143045 ; RRID:Addgene_143045)
