>Addgene plasmid #143045 | TFORF0566 | depositor partial sequence | sequence record 281273 | Insert
ACCGCCACCATGAACCAGCCGGGCGGCGCGGCGGCTCCGCAGGCTGACGGAGCCAGTGCAGCCGGAAGGA
AAAGCACTGCGAGCAGGGAGCGCTTGAAGCGCAGCCAGAAGAGCACCAAGGTGGAGGGCCCAGAGCCAGT
GCCAGCCGAGGCCTCGCTGAGTGCCGAGCAAGGAACGATGACGGAGGTGAAGGTGAAGACAGAGCTGCCC
GATGACTACATCCAGGAGGTGATCTGGCAGGGCGAGGCCAAGGAGGAGAAGAAGGCGGTCAGCAAGGATG
GGACCAGCGACGTGCCTGCCGAGATCTGCGTGGTGATCGGCGGCGTCCGCAACCAGCAGACCCTTGGGTC
TTACGAATGCGGAATCTGTGGCAAGAAGTACAAGTATTACAACTGCTTCCAGACCCACGTGCGGGCGCAC
CGAGACACCGAAGCCACCTCAGGGGAGGGAGCCTCCCAAAGCAACAATTTCAGGTACACATGTGATATCT
GCGGGAAGAAGTACAAATACTACAGCTGTTTCCAAGAGCACCGAGACCTGCACGCAGTGGATGTGTTTAG
TGTGGAAGGGGCCCCTGAGAACCGGGCAGACCCCTTCGACCAAGGTGTCGTGGCCACGGACGAGGTGAAG
GAGGAGCCCCCGGAGCCATTCCAGAAAATCGGGCCAAAAACTGGCAATTACACCTGTGAATTCTGCGGCA
AACAGTACAAGTACTACACTCCCTACCAGGAGCATGTGGCCTTACACGCCCCCATCAGTACTGCCCCCGG
GTGGGAGCCACCGGATGATCCAGACACGGGCTCTGAGTGTTCACATCCAGAGGTCTCCCCATCTCCACGC
TTCGTGGCAGCGAAGACCCAGACGAACCAGTCGGGGAAAAAAGCTCCGGCCTCCGTGGTCCGATGTGCCA
CCCTCTTACACCGCACCCCTCCAGCCACCCAAACCCAGACGTTCCGCACTCCAAATTCGGGATCTCCGGC
GAGCAAGGCAACCGCAGAAAGCGCTTTCAGTCGGAGAGTAGAAGGCAAAGCACAAAACCACTTTGAAGAG
ACGAACAGCAGTTCGCAGAACTCCAGCGAACCCTACACCTGCGGCGCCTGTGGGATCCAGTTCCAGTTCT
ACAACAACCTGTTGGAGCACATGCAGTCCCATGCAGCTGACAATGAAAACAACATTGCCTCCAACCAGTC
CCGATCGCCACCTGCTGTTGTAGAAGAGAAGTGGAAACCTCAGGCCCAGAGGAACAGTGCCAATAACACC
ACTACCAGTGGTTTAACACCCAACAGCATGATCCCCGAAAAGGAGCGGCAGAACATCGCAGAGCGGCTGT
TGAGGGTCATGTGTGCCGACCTGGGTGCACTGAGCGTGGTCAGCGGGAAGGAGTTCCTGAAGTTGGCCCA
GACCTTAGTAGACAGTGGTGCCCGCTATGGGGCCTTCTCGGTCACTGAAATCCTGGGCAACTTCAACACG
CTGGCGCTGAAGCACCTGCCACGCATGTACAACCAGGTGAAGGTGAAAGTGACCTGTGCCTTGGGCAGCA
ATGCCTGCCTAGGCATCGGTGTCACCTGCCACTCCCAGAGTGTTGGCCCTGACTCCTGCTACATCCTCAC
AGCCTACCAGGCCGAGGGCAACCACATCAAGAGCTATGTGCTTGGTGTGAAGGGTGCGGACATTCGCGAC
AGCGGTGACCTTGTGCACCACTGGGTGCAGAACGTGCTGTCGGAGTTCGTGATGTCGGAGATCAGGACAG
TGTACGTGACGGATTGCCGGGTGAGCACGTCCGCCTTCTCCAAGGCCGGCATGTGCCTTCGCTGCTCAGC
CTGTGCCTTGAACTCGGTGGTGCAGAGCGTGCTGAGCAAGCGGACACTGCAGGCCCGCAGCATGCACGAG
GTCATCGAGCTGCTCAACGTGTGCGAGGACCTGGCGGGCTCCACGGGCCTGGCCAAGGAGACCTTCGGGT
CGCTGGAGGAGACGTCTCCACCACCCTGCTGGAACTCGGTGACGGACTCACTGTTGCTGGTGCATGAGCG
CTATGAGCAGATCTGCGAGTTCTACAGCCGGGCCAAGAAGATGAACCTCATCCAGAGCCTCAACAAGCAC
CTGCTCAGCAACCTGGCGGCCATCCTGACGCCGGTGAAGCAGGCAGTCATCGAGCTGAGCAACGAGAGCC
AGCCCACCCTGCAGCTGGTGCTGCCCACCTACGTCAGGCTGGAGAAGCTGTTCACGGCCAAGGCCAACGA
CGCAGGCACTGTCAGCAAGCTCTGCCACCTCTTCCTGGAGGCGCTCAAGGAGAACTTCAAGGTGCACCCG
GCCCACAAGGTGGCCATGATCCTGGACCCGCAGCAGAAGCTGCGGCCTGTGCCACCCTACCAGCACGAGG
AGATCATCGGCAAGGTCTGTGAGCTCATCAACGAGGTGAAGGAGTCCTGGGCCGAGGAGGCCGACTTCGA
GCCCGCTGCCAAGAAGCCCCGCTCTGCTGCCGTCGAGAACCCCGCAGCTCAGGAAGATGATCGGCTAGGC
AAAAATGAAGTGTACGATTACCTGCAGGAGCCCCTCTTCCAGGCTACCCCTGATCTCTTCCAGTACTGGT
CGTGCGTTACCCAAAAGCACACAAAACTCGCCAAGCTCGCCTTCTGGCTCCTGGCGGTTCCGGCCGTGGG
CGCCAGAAGCGGGTGTGTAAATATGTGTGAACAAGCGCTTCTAATCAAACGGAGGCGGCTGCTCAGTCCA
GAAGATATGAATAAACTCATGTTTCTGAAATCCAACATGCTTTAGTAATGAACTAGTCCGTAACTTGAAA
GTATTTCGATTTCTTGGCTTTATATATCTTGTGGAAAGGACGAGTTCATGTAGGACATTGAACCTAT
