>Addgene plasmid #143045 | TFORF0566 | depositor partial sequence | sequence record 281274 | Barcode
GTTCATGTAGGACATTGAACCTAT
